>Addgene plasmid #69991 | pY019 (pcDNA3.1-hPmCpf1) | depositor partial sequence | sequence record 124376 | humanized PmCpf1
ATGAAAACCCAGCACTTCTTTGAGGACTTCACAAGCCTGTACTCTCTGAGCAAGACCATCCGGTTTGAGC
TGAAGCCAATCGGCAAGACCCTGGAGAACATCAAGAAGAATGGCCTGATCCGGAGAGATGAGCAGAGACT
GGACGATTACGAGAAGCTGAAGAAAGTGATCGACGAGTATCACGAGGATTTCATCGCCAACATCCTGAGC
TCCTTTTCCTTCTCTGAGGAGATCCTGCAGTCCTACATCCAGAATCTGAGCGAGTCCGAGGCCAGGGCCA
AGATCGAGAAAACCATGCGCGACACACTGGCCAAGGCCTTCTCTGAGGATGAGAGGTACAAGAGCATCTT
TAAGAAGGAGCTGGTGAAGAAGGACATCCCCGTGTGGTGCCCTGCCTATAAGAGCCTGTGCAAGAAGTTC
GATAACTTTACCACATCTCTGGTGCCCTTCCACGAGAACAGGAAGAACCTGTATACCAGCAATGAGATCA
CAGCCTCTATCCCTTATCGCATCGTGCACGTGAACCTGCCAAAGTTTATCCAGAATATCGAGGCCCTGTG
CGAGCTGCAGAAGAAGATGGGCGCCGACCTGTACCTGGAGATGATGGAGAACCTGCGCAACGTGTGGCCC
AGCTTCGTGAAAACCCCAGACGACCTGTGCAACCTGAAAACCTATAATCACCTGATGGTGCAGTCTAGCA
TCAGCGAGTACAACAGGTTTGTGGGCGGCTATTCCACCGAGGACGGCACAAAGCACCAGGGCATCAACGA
GTGGATCAATATCTACAGACAGAGGAATAAGGAGATGCGCCTGCCTGGCCTGGTGTTCCTGCACAAGCAG
ATCCTGGCCAAGGTGGACTCCTCTAGCTTCATCAGCGATACACTGGAGAACGACGATCAGGTGTTTTGCG
TGCTGAGACAGTTCAGGAAGCTGTTTTGGAATACCGTGTCCTCTAAGGAGGACGATGCCGCCTCCCTGAA
GGACCTGTTCTGTGGCCTGTCTGGCTATGACCCTGAGGCCATCTACGTGAGCGATGCCCACCTGGCCACA
ATCTCCAAGAACATCTTTGACAGATGGAATTACATCTCCGATGCCATCAGGCGCAAGACCGAGGTGCTGA
TGCCACGGAAGAAGGAGAGCGTGGAGAGATATGCCGAGAAGATCTCCAAGCAGATCAAGAAGAGACAGTC
TTACAGCCTGGCCGAGCTGGACGATCTGCTGGCCCACTATAGCGAGGAGTCCCTGCCCGCAGGCTTCTCT
CTGCTGAGCTACTTTACATCTCTGGGCGGCCAGAAGTATCTGGTGAGCGACGGCGAAGTGATCCTGTACG
AGGAGGGCAGCAACATCTGGGACGAGGTGCTGATCGCCTTCAGGGATCTGCAGGTCATCCTGGACAAGGA
CTTCACCGAGAAGAAGCTGGGCAAGGATGAGGAGGCCGTGTCTGTGATCAAGAAGGCCCTGGACAGCGCC
CTGCGCCTGCGGAAGTTCTTTGATCTGCTGTCCGGCACAGGCGCAGAGATCAGGAGAGACAGCTCCTTCT
ATGCCCTGTATACCGACCGGATGGATAAGCTGAAGGGCCTGCTGAAGATGTATGATAAGGTGAGAAACTA
CCTGACCAAGAAGCCTTATTCCATCGAGAAGTTCAAGCTGCACTTTGACAACCCATCCCTGCTGTCTGGC
TGGGATAAGAATAAGGAGCTGAACAATCTGTCTGTGATCTTCCGGCAGAACGGCTACTATTACCTGGGCA
TCATGACACCCAAGGGCAAGAATCTGTTCAAGACCCTGCCTAAGCTGGGCGCCGAGGAGATGTTTTATGA
GAAGATGGAGTACAAGCAGATCGCCGAGCCTATGCTGATGCTGCCAAAGGTGTTCTTTCCCAAGAAAACC
AAGCCAGCCTTCGCCCCAGACCAGAGCGTGGTGGATATCTACAACAAGAAAACCTTCAAGACAGGCCAGA
AGGGCTTTAATAAGAAGGACCTGTACCGGCTGATCGACTTCTACAAGGAGGCCCTGACAGTGCACGAGTG
GAAGCTGTTTAACTTCTCCTTTTCTCCAACCGAGCAGTATCGGAATATCGGCGAGTTCTTTGACGAGGTG
AGAGAGCAGGCCTACAAGGTGTCCATGGTGAACGTGCCCGCCTCTTATATCGACGAGGCCGTGGAGAACG
GCAAGCTGTATCTGTTCCAGATCTACAATAAGGACTTCAGCCCCTACTCCAAGGGCATCCCTAACCTGCA
CACACTGTATTGGAAGGCCCTGTTCAGCGAGCAGAATCAGAGCCGGGTGTATAAGCTGTGCGGAGGAGGA
GAGCTGTTTTATAGAAAGGCCAGCCTGCACATGCAGGACACCACAGTGCACCCCAAGGGCATCTCTATCC
ACAAGAAGAACCTGAATAAGAAGGGCGAGACAAGCCTGTTCAACTACGACCTGGTGAAGGATAAGAGGTT
TACCGAGGACAAGTTCTTTTTCCACGTGCCTATCTCTATCAACTACAAGAATAAGAAGATCACCAACGTG
AATCAGATGGTGCGCGATTATATCGCCCAGAACGACGATCTGCAGATCATCGGCATCGACCGCGGCGAGC
GGAATCTGCTGTATATCAGCCGGATCGATACAAGGGGCAACCTGCTGGAGCAGTTCAGCCTGAATGTGAT
CGAGTCCGACAAGGGCGATCTGAGAACCGACTATCAGAAGATCCTGGGCGATCGCGAGCAGGAGCGGCTG
AGGCGCCGGCAGGAGTGGAAGTCTATCGAGAGCATCAAGGACCTGAAGGATGGCTACATGAGCCAGGTGG
TGCACAAGATCTGTAACATGGTGGTGGAGCACAAGGCCATCGTGGTGCTGGAGAACCTGAATCTGAGCTT
CATGAAGGGCAGGAAGAAGGTGGAGAAGTCCGTGTACGAGAAGTTTGAGCGCATGCTGGTGGACAAGCTG
AACTATCTGGTGGTGGATAAGAAGAACCTGTCCAATGAGCCAGGAGGCCTGTATGCAGCATACCAGCTGA
CCAATCCACTGTTCTCTTTTGAGGAGCTGCACAGATACCCCCAGAGCGGCATCCTGTTTTTCGTGGACCC
ATGGAACACCTCTCTGACAGATCCCAGCACAGGCTTCGTGAATCTGCTGGGCAGAATCAACTACACCAAT
GTGGGCGACGCCCGCAAGTTTTTCGATCGGTTTAACGCCATCAGATATGACGGCAAGGGCAATATCCTGT
TCGACCTGGATCTGTCCAGATTTGATGTGAGGGTGGAGACACAGAGGAAGCTGTGGACACTGACCACATT
CGGCTCTCGCATCGCCAAATCCAAGAAGTCTGGCAAGTGGATGGTGGAGCGGATCGAGAACCTGAGCCTG
TGCTTTCTGGAGCTGTTCGAGCAGTTTAATATCGGCTACAGAGTGGAGAAGGACCTGAAGAAGGCCATCC
TGAGCCAGGATAGGAAGGAGTTCTATGTGCGCCTGATCTACCTGTTTAACCTGATGATGCAGATCCGGAA
CAGCGACGGCGAGGAGGATTATATCCTGTCTCCCGCCCTGAACGAGAAGAATCTGCAGTTCGACAGCAGG
CTGATCGAGGCCAAGGATCTGCCTGTGGACGCAGATGCAAACGGAGCATACAATGTGGCCCGCAAGGGCC
TGATGGTGGTGCAGAGAATCAAGAGGGGCGACCACGAGTCCATCCACAGGATCGGAAGGGCACAGTGGCT
GAGATATGTGCAGGAGGGCATCGTGGAGAAAAGGCCGGCGGCCACGAAAAAGGCCGGCCAGGCAAAAAAG
AAAAAGGGATCCTACCCATACGATGTTCCAGATTACGCTTATCCCTACGACGTGCCTGATTATGCATACC
CATATGATGTCCCCGACTATGCCTAA
