>Addgene plasmid #69991 | pY019 (pcDNA3.1-hPmCpf1) | addgene partial sequence | sequence record 125669 | CMV-F 5'-CGCAAATGGGCGGTAGGCGTG-3'
ACTAGAGAACCCACTGCTTACTGGCTTATCGAAATTAATACGACTCACTATAGGGAGACCCAAGCTGGCT
AGCGTTTAAACTTAAGCTTGGTACCGCCACCATGAAAACCCAGCACTTCTTTGAGGACTTCACAAGCCTG
TACTCTCTGAGCAAGACCATCCGGTTTGAGCTGAAGCCAATCGGCAAGACCCTGGAGAACATCAAGAAGA
ATGGCCTGATCCGGAGAGATGAGCAGAGACTGGACGATTACGAGAAGCTGAAGAAAGTGATCGACGAGTA
TCACGAGGATTTCATCGCCAACATCCTGAGCTCCTTTTCCTTCTCTGAGGAGATCCTGCAGTCCTACATC
CAGAATCTGAGCGAGTCCGAGGCCAGGGCCAAGATCGAGAAAACCATGCGCGACACACTGGCCAAGGCCT
TCTCTGAGGATGAGAGGTACAAGAGCATCTTTAAGAAGGAGCTGGTGAAGAAGGACATCCCCGTGTGGTG
CCCTGCCTATAAGAGCCTGTGCAAGAAGTTCGATAACTTTACCACATCTCTGGTGCCCTTCCACGAGAAC
AGGAAGAACCTGTATACCAGCAATGAGATCACAGCCTCTATCCCTTATCGCATCGTGCACGTGAACCTGC
CAAAGTTTATCCAGAATATCGAGGCCCTGTGCGAGCTGCAGAAGAAGATGGGCGCCGACCTGTACCTGGA
GATGATGGAGAACCTGCGCAACGTGTGGCCCAGCTTCGTGAAAACCCCAGACGACCTGTGCAACCTGAAA
ACCTATAATCACCTGATGGTGCAGTCTAGCATCAGCGAGTACAACAGGTTTGTGGGCGGCTATTCCACCG
AGGACGGCACAAAGCACCAGGGCATCAACGAGTGGATCAATATCTACAGACAGAGGAATAAGGAGATGCG
CCTGCCTGGCCTGGTGTTCCTGCAC
