>Addgene plasmid #69991 | pY019 (pcDNA3.1-hPmCpf1) | addgene partial sequence | sequence record 125670 | BGH-rev 5'-TAGAAGGCACAGTCGAGG-3'
TCGAGCGGCCGCCACTGTGCTGGATATCTGCAGAATTCTTAGGCATAGTCGGGGACATCATATGGGTATG
CATAATCAGGCACGTCGTAGGGATAAGCGTAATCTGGAACATCGTATGGGTAGGATCCCTTTTTCTTTTT
TGCCTGGCCGGCCTTTTTCGTGGCCGCCGGCCTTTTCTCCACGATGCCCTCCTGCACATATCTCAGCCAC
TGTGCCCTTCCGATCCTGTGGATGGACTCGTGGTCGCCCCTCTTGATTCTCTGCACCACCATCAGGCCCT
TGCGGGCCACATTGTATGCTCCGTTTGCATCTGCGTCCACAGGCAGATCCTTGGCCTCGATCAGCCTGCT
GTCGAACTGCAGATTCTTCTCGTTCAGGGCGGGAGACAGGATATAATCCTCCTCGCCGTCGCTGTTCCGG
ATCTGCATCATCAGGTTAAACAGGTAGATCAGGCGCACATAGAACTCCTTCCTATCCTGGCTCAGGATGG
CCTTCTTCAGGTCCTTCTCCACTCTGTAGCCGATATTAAACTGCTCGAACAGCTCCAGAAAGCACAGGCT
CAGGTTCTCGATCCGCTCCACCATCCACTTGCCAGACTTCTTGGATTTGGCGATGCGAGAGCCGAATGTG
GTCAGTGTCCACAGCTTCCTCTGTGTCTCCACCCTCACATCAAATCTGGACAGATCCAGGTCGAACAGGA
TATTGCCCTTGCCGTCATATCTGATGGCGTTAAACCGATCGAAAAACTTGCGGGCGTCGCCCACATTGGT
GTAGTTGATTCTGCCCAGCAGATTCACGAAGCCTGTGCTGGGATCTGTCAGAGAGGTGTTCCATGGGTCC
ACGAAAAACAGGATGCCGCTCTGGGGGTATCTGTGCAGCTCCTCAAAAGAGAACAGTGGA
