[The description below was written by a language model from this plasmid's Addgene catalogue record.]
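Description:
pY019 (pcDNA3.1-hPmCpf1) is a mammalian expression plasmid of about 9.4 kb, built on the pcDNA3.1 backbone, that produces a human codon-optimized ("humanized") version of the Cpf1 nuclease from Porphyromonas macacae. It is propagated in E. coli under ampicillin selection, and the backbone also carries a neomycin resistance marker, so transfected mammalian cells can be selected with G418. The record lists the copy number as unknown and gives no feature table, so the origins of replication and other backbone elements are not itemized here.

The payload is a roughly 3.9 kb hPmCpf1 open reading frame driven by the CMV promoter, a strong constitutive promoter for mammalian cells. The listed 3′ sequencing primer (BGH-rev) suggests that the insert lies upstream of the bovine growth hormone polyadenylation region typical of pcDNA3.1, though the record does not state this directly. The coding sequence is fused at its C terminus to a nuclear localization signal and a 3xHA epitope tag. The NLS directs this bacterial protein to the nucleus, where genomic DNA is accessible, and the triple HA tag allows detection by immunoblotting or immunostaining. Part of the plasmid was derived from commercially synthesized material.

Cpf1 is a single-effector, RNA-guided endonuclease of class 2 CRISPR-Cas systems. The plasmid expresses only the nuclease, as no guide RNA cassette is recorded, so a crRNA would have to be supplied separately. It belongs to work characterizing Cpf1 orthologs, and it is suited to expressing PmCpf1 in mammalian cells to assess its activity or potential for genome editing.
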