Addgene plasmid #69991: pY019 (pcDNA3.1-hPmCpf1)
Purpose: Expresses humanized PmCpf1
Depositing lab: Feng Zhang. Depositing organization: Broad Institute. Publication: Cpf1 Is a Single RNA-Guided Endonuclease of a Class 2 CRISPR-Cas System. Zetsche B, Gootenberg JS, Abudayyeh OO, Slaymaker IM, Makarova KS, Essletzbichler P, Volz SE, Joung J, van der Oost J, Regev A, Koonin EV, Zhang F. Cell. 2015 Sep 23. pii: S0092-8674(15)01200-3. doi: 10.1016/j.cell.2015.09.038. PubMed 26422227.
Backbone
  Vector backbone: pcDNA3.1
  Backbone size w/o insert (bp): 5354
  Total vector size (bp): 9400
  Vector type: Mammalian Expression, CRISPR
  Selectable markers: Neomycin (select with G418)
Growth in bacteria
  Bacterial resistance: Ampicillin, 100 μg/mL
  Growth temperature: 37°C
  Growth strain: NEB Stable
  Copy number: Unknown
Gene/Insert
  Gene/Insert name: hPmCpf1 (alt name: Cpf1)
  Species: Porphyromonas_macacae
  Insert size (bp): 3876
  Promoter: CMV
  Tag / fusion protein: NLS-3xHA (C terminal on insert)
  Cloning method: Unknown
  Sequencing primers: 5′ CMV-F; 3′ BGH-rev
Resource information
  A portion of this plasmid was derived from a plasmid made by: GenScript USA Inc.
Terms and licenses: Academic/Nonprofit Terms; Industry Terms: Not Available to Industry
How to cite: pY019 (pcDNA3.1-hPmCpf1) was a gift from Feng Zhang (Addgene plasmid # 69991 ; http://n2t.net/addgene:69991 ; RRID:Addgene_69991)
